>Addgene plasmid #67113 | pCellFree_G03 TCF12 | addgene partial sequence | sequence record 120874 | EGFP-N 5'-CGTCGCCGTCCAGCTCGACCAG-3'
CTCGCCCTTGCTTGTGCCGTGGTGATGGTGGTGATGGTGGTGACCAGAGGTGCCCATGGTTTCACTTACG
TGTTTAATGTCTTTACAGACTTTATACATTACTGTCATGGTTAAATAAAATAAAATAAAATAAAATAAAA
TAAAATAAAATAAAATAAAATAAAATAAAATAAACTTAAGATGTCCCTATAGTGAGTCGTATTAGACGTC
AGGTGGCACTTTTCGGGGAAATGTGCGCGGAACCCCTATTTGTTTATTTTTCTAAATACATTCAAATATG
TATCCGCTCATGAGACAATAACCCTGATAAATGCTTCAATAATATTGAAAAAGGAAGAGTATGAGTATTC
AACATTTCCGTGTCGCCCTTATTCCCTTTTTTGCGGCATTTTGCCTTCCTGTTTTTGCTCACCCAGAAAC
GCTGGTGAAAGTAAAAGATGCTGAAGATCAGTTGGGTGCACGAGTGGGTTACATCGAACTGGATCTCAAC
AGCGGTAAGATCCTTGAGAGTTTTCGCCCCGAAGAACGTTTTCCAATGATGAGCACTTTTAAAGTTCTGC
TATGTGGCGCGGTATTATCCCGTATTGACGCCGGGCAAGAGCAACTCGGTCGCCGCATACACTATTCTCA
GAATGACTTGGTTGAGTACTCACCAGTCACAGAAAAGCATCTTACGGATGGCATGACAGTAAGAGAATTA
TGCAGTGCTGCCATAACCATGAGTGATAACACTGCGGCCAACTTACTTCTGACAACGATCGGAGGACCGA
AGGAGCTAACCGCTTTTTTGCACAACATGGGGGATCATGTAACTCGCCTTGATCGTTGGGAACCGGAGCT
GAATGAAGCCATACCAAACGACGAGCGTGACACCACGATGCCTGTAGCAATGGCAACAACGTTGCGCAAA
CTATTAACTGGCGAACTACTTACTCTAGCTTCCCGGCAACATTTAATAGACTGGATGGAGGCGGATAAGT
TGCA
