>Addgene plasmid #67113 | pCellFree_G03 TCF12 | addgene partial sequence | sequence record 120897 | T7term 5'-GCTAGTTATTGCTCAGCGG-3'
GGTACCACGCGTACCCAACACACGGACACATGCACGAACACGCATGCAGAGAGATCATACATCATCTATA
GAGAAGTACACGTAAAAGTAAGACTCGTCGTCTGCCAGCTACAACCGAGAAGGCGACGTGAAAGGAACAA
GAAAGGAGGAGGAGGGCGGCCGCTTACACCACTTTGTACAAGAAAGTTGGGTACATATGACCCATAGGGT
TGGTAGTTTCACTAAGCCCAGGATGGGTTCCTGGCAGTGTGGTTGGCGGCTCTGCCGATACGGCAGAAAC
TTTTTCTTCTTCCCTTCTCTTAAGGCAGGCTGCTTTGGGGTTAAGGTTCCTCTCTCTGACTTGCTGTTCT
AGACTAAGGATGACTGCCACGGCTTGATGAAGAATAAGGAGTTTTGTTTGGGGTTTTTCACTCTTCAAGT
GAAGCTGACACATTCGGCCAAGCTCTTTGAATGCTTCATTAATATCCCGCACGCGTAAGCGTTCTCTGGC
ATTGTTAGCCATCCGCCTCTCCTTCTCCCTTTCTATCTTCTGTTCAGGGTTCAAATCCTCATCTTCATTA
GTACTGCTTGTTCTGCCTCTAGATGAAACCTTGATATCTTTTTGGGAGGATTCATCATCTGACTTCATGT
CATCTGATGAAGGAGGTTCATGAAGGTTTTCATCCTTTTCTTTGTTTTCAGTCTTGATTTCTGTTGTAAC
AACAGTTCCAGACTGACTTTGCAAGCCACCTCTATAATTTTCTTGTGTTTTATGGTTCAGGTCTGTGCTT
GAAGTAGTGACTGTACTAGACAGGACTGAATGATTGCCATTGAGACTGAC
