[The description below was written by a language model from this plasmid's Addgene catalogue record.]
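Description:
pCellFree_G03 TCF12 is a cell-free protein expression plasmid built on the pCellFree_G03 backbone, carrying the human TCF12 open reading frame (transcription factor 12, also known as HEB or HTF4, a basic helix-loop-helix protein). It is maintained in E. coli as a high-copy plasmid under ampicillin selection. The record does not name the origin of replication, and no feature table is available, so the finer architecture of the backbone, including any translation-enhancing leader sequences, cannot be described from the information given.

The insert was introduced by Gateway recombination cloning and sits downstream of a T7 promoter, so transcription depends on T7 RNA polymerase supplied in the in vitro reaction. The backbone contributes two N-terminal fusion partners, a His tag and EGFP, so the product is a His- and EGFP-tagged TCF12 fusion. The His tag allows affinity capture or immunodetection. The EGFP moiety gives a fluorescent readout that can be used to follow yield and to assess the integrity of the translated product. The listed sequencing primers, one reading out of the end of EGFP and one from the T7 terminator region, are consistent with the insert lying between the EGFP coding sequence and a T7 terminator.

The stated purpose of the construct is to serve as a standard for benchmarking cell-free expression. It comes from a study comparing the performance of four cell-free protein expression systems, where a defined tagged human protein such as this one provides a common template for comparing output between lysates.
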