Addgene plasmid #67113: pCellFree_G03 TCF12
Purpose: Standard for cell-free expression benchmarking.
Depositing lab: Kirill Alexandrov. Depositing organization: University of Queensland. Publication: Performance benchmarking of four cell-free protein expression systems. Gagoski D, Polinkovsky ME, Mureev S, Kunert A, Johnston W, Gambin Y, Alexandrov K. Biotechnol Bioeng. 2015 Aug 24. doi: 10.1002/bit.25814. PubMed 26301602.
Backbone
  Vector backbone: pCellFree_G03
  Vector type: Cell-free expression
Growth in bacteria
  Bacterial resistance: Ampicillin, 100 μg/mL
  Growth temperature: 37°C
  Growth strain: DH5alpha
  Copy number: High Copy
Gene/Insert
  Gene/Insert name: TCF12 (alt name: Transcription factor 12)
  Species: H. sapiens (human)
  Entrez Gene: TCF12 (a.k.a. CRS3, HEB, HH26, HTF4, HsT17266, TCF-12, bHLHb20, p64)
  Promoter: T7
  Tag / fusion protein: His (N terminal on backbone); EGFP (N terminal on backbone)
  Cloning method: Gateway Cloning
  Sequencing primers: 5′ EGFP-C; 3′ T7 terminal
Terms and licenses: Academic/Nonprofit Terms; Industry Terms: Not Available to Industry
How to cite: pCellFree_G03 TCF12 was a gift from Kirill Alexandrov (Addgene plasmid # 67113 ; http://n2t.net/addgene:67113 ; RRID:Addgene_67113)
